>Addgene plasmid #61252 | pJW1285 | addgene full sequence | sequence record 275178 | Addgene NGS Result
ATGAGCACTTTTAAAGTTCTGCTATGTGGCGCGGTATTATCCCGTATTGACGCCGGGCAAGAGCAACTCG
GTCGCCGCATACACTATTCTCAGAATGACTTGGTTGAGTACTCACCAGTCACAGAAAAGCATCTTACGGA
TGGCATGACAGTAAGAGAATTATGCAGTGCTGCCATAACCATGAGTGATAACACTGCGGCCAACTTACTT
CTGACAACGATCGGAGGACCGAAGGAGCTAACCGCTTTTTTGCACAACATGGGGGATCATGTAACTCGCC
TTGATCGTTGGGAACCGGAGCTGAATGAAGCCATACCAAACGACGAGCGTGACACCACGATGCCTGTAGC
AATGGCAACAACGTTGCGCAAACTATTAACTGGCGAACTACTTACTCTAGCTTCCCGGCAACAATTAATA
GACTGGATGGAGGCGGATAAAGTTGCAGGACCACTTCTGCGCTCGGCCCTTCCGGCTGGCTGGTTTATTG
CTGATAAATCTGGAGCCGGTGAGCGTGGGTCTCGCGGTATCATTGCAGCACTGGGGTCAGATGGTAAGCC
CTCCCGTATCGTAGTTATCTACACGACGGGGAGTCAGGCAACTATGGATGAACGAAATAGACAGATCGCT
GAGATAGGTGCCTCACTGATTAAGCATTGGTAACTGTCAGACCAAGTTTACTCATATATACTTTAGATTG
ATTTAAAACTTCATTTTTAATTTAAAAGGATCTAGGTGAAGATCCTTTTTGATAATCTCATGACCAAAAT
CCCTTAACGTGAGTTTTCGTTCCACTGAGCGTCAGACCCCGTAGAAAAGATCAAAGGATCTTCTTGAGAT
CCTTTTTTTCTGCGCGTAATCTGCTGCTTGCAAACAAAAAAACCACCGCTACCAGCGGTGGTTTGTTTGC
CGGATCAAGAGCTACCAACTCTTTTTCCGAAGGTAACTGGCTTCAGCAGAGCGCAGATACCAAATACTGT
TCTTCTAGTGTAGCCGTAGTTAGGCCACCACTTCAAGAACTCTGTAGCACCGCCTACATACCTCGCTCTG
CTAATCCTGTTACCAGTGGCTGCTGCCAGTGGCGATAAGTCGTGTCTTACCGGGTTGGACTCAAGACGAT
AGTTACCGGATAAGGCGCAGCGGTCGGGCTGAACGGGGGGTTCGTGCACACAGCCCAGCTTGGAGCGAAC
GACCTACACCGAACTGAGATACCTACAGCGTGAGCTATGAGAAAGCGCCACGCTTCCCGAAGGGAGAAAG
GCGGACAGGTATCCGGTAAGCGGCAGGGTCGGAACAGGAGAGCGCACGAGGGAGCTTCCAGGGGGAAACG
CCTGGTATCTTTATAGTCCTGTCGGGTTTCGCCACCTCTGACTTGAGCGTCGATTTTTGTGATGCTCGTC
AGGGGGGCGGAGCCTATGGAAAAACGCCAGCAACGCGGCCTTTTTACGGTTCCTGGTCTTTTGCTGGCCT
TTTGCTCACATGTTCTTTCCTGCGTTATCCCCTGATTCTGTGGATAACCGTATTACCGCCTTTGAGTGAG
CTGATACCAGCGGATAACAATTTCACACAGGAAACAGCTATGACCATGATTACGCCAAGCTATCAACTTT
GTATAGAAAAGTTGGCACCTTTGGTCTTTTATTGTCAACTTCCATTGGTTCTTCCATTGTTTCTGTTAAA
TTAATGAATTTTTCATAAAATAAAGACATTATACAATATAAAAATGAAGAATTTATTGAAAATAAACTGC
CAGAGAGAAAAAGTATGCAACACTCCCGCCGAGAGTGTTTGAAATGGTGTACGGTACATTTTCGTGCTAG
GAGTTAGATGTGCAGGCAGCAACGAGAGGGGGAGAGATTTTTTTGGGCCTTGTGAAATTAACGTGAGTTT
TCTGGTCATCTGACTAATCATGTTGGTTTTTTGTTGGTTTATTTTGTTTTTATCTTTGTTTTTATCCAGA
TTAGGAAATTTAAATTTTATGAATTTATAATGAGGTCAAACATTCAGTCCCAGCGTTTTTCCTGTTCTCA
CTGTTTAGTCGAATTTTTATTTTAGGCTTTCAACAAATGTTCTAACTGTCTTATTTGTGACCTCACTTTT
TATATTTTTTTAATTTTTAAAAATATTAGAAGTTTCTAGGATAATTTTTTCGACTTTTATTCTCTCTACC
GTCCGCACTCTTCTTACTTTTAAATTAAATTGTTTTTTTTTCAGTTGGGAAACACTTTGCTCTAGAAAAA
ATGGACAAAAAATACAGCATCGGCCTTGACATCGGAACGAACTCCGTCGGATGGGCCGTCATCACCGACG
AGTACAAGGTCCCATCCAAGAAGTTCAAGGTCCTCGGAAACACCGACCGTCACTCCATCAAGAAGAACCT
CATCGGAGCCCTCCTCTTCGACTCCGGAGAGACCGCCGAGGCCACCCGTCTCAAGCGTACCGCCCGTCGT
CGTTACACCCGTCGTAAGAACCGTATCTGCTACCTCCAAGAGATCTTCTCCAACGAGATGGCCAAGGTCG
ACGACTCCTTCTTCCACCGTCTCGAGGAGTCCTTCCTCGTCGAGGAGGACAAGAAGCACGAGCGTCACCC
AATCTTCGGAAACATCGTCGACGAGGTCGCCTACCACGAGAAGTACCCAACCATCTACCACCTCCGTAAG
AAGCTCGTCGACTCCACCGACAAGGCCGACCTCCGTCTCATCTACCTCGCCCTCGCCCACATGATCAAGT
TCCGTGGACACTTCCTCATCGAGGGAGACCTCAACCCAGACAACTCCGACGTCGACAAGCTCTTCATCCA
ACTCGTCCAAACCTACAACCAACTCTTCGAGGAGAACCCAATCAACGCCTCCGGAGTCGACGCCAAGGCC
ATCCTCTCCGCCCGTCTCTCCAAGTCCCGTCGTCTCGAGAACCTCATCGCCCAACTCCCAGGAGAGAAGA
AGAACGGACTCTTCGGAAACCTCATCGCCCTCTCCCTCGGACTCACCCCAAACTTCAAGTCCAACTTCGA
CCTCGCCGAGGACGCCAAGCTCCAACTCTCCAAGGACACCTACGACGACGACCTCGACAACCTCCTCGCC
CAAATCGGAGACCAATACGCCGACCTCTTCCTCGCCGCCAAGAACCTCTCCGACGCCATCCTCCTCTCCG
ACATCCTCCGTGTCAACACCGAGATCACCAAGGCCCCACTCTCCGCCTCCATGATCAAGCGTTACGACGA
GCACCACCAAGACCTCACCCTCCTCAAGGCCCTCGTCCGTCAACAACTCCCAGAGAAGTACAAGGTAAGT
TTAAACATATATATACTAACTAACCCTGATTATTTAAATTTTCAGGAGATCTTCTTCGACCAATCCAAGA
ACGGATACGCCGGATACATCGACGGAGGAGCCTCCCAAGAGGAGTTCTACAAGTTCATCAAGCCAATCCT
CGAGAAGATGGACGGAACCGAGGAGCTCCTCGTCAAGCTCAACCGTGAGGACCTCCTCCGTAAGCAACGT
ACCTTCGACAACGGATCCATCCCACACCAAATCCACCTCGGAGAGCTCCACGCCATCCTCCGTCGTCAAG
AGGACTTCTACCCATTCCTCAAGGACAACCGTGAGAAGATCGAGAAGATCCTCACCTTCCGTATCCCATA
CTACGTCGGACCACTCGCCCGTGGAAACTCCCGTTTCGCCTGGATGACCCGTAAGTCCGAGGAGACCATC
ACCCCATGGAACTTCGAGGAGGTCGTCGACAAGGGAGCCTCCGCCCAATCCTTCATCGAGCGTATGACCA
ACTTCGACAAGAACCTCCCAAACGAGAAGGTCCTCCCAAAGCACTCCCTCCTCTACGAGTACTTCACCGT
CTACAACGAGCTCACCAAGGTCAAGTACGTCACCGAGGGAATGCGTAAGCCAGCCTTCCTCTCCGGAGAG
CAAAAGAAGGCCATCGTCGACCTCCTCTTCAAGACCAACCGTAAGGTCACCGTCAAGCAACTCAAGGAGG
ACTACTTCAAGAAGATCGAGTGCTTCGACTCCGTCGAGATCTCCGGAGTCGAGGACCGTTTCAACGCCTC
CCTCGGAACCTACCACGACCTCCTCAAGATCATCAAGGACAAGGACTTCCTCGACAACGAGGAGAACGAG
GACATCCTCGAGGACATCGTCCTCACCCTCACCCTCTTCGAGGACCGTGAGATGATCGAGGAGCGTCTCA
AGACCTACGCCCACCTCTTCGACGACAAGGTCATGAAGCAGCTTAAGCGTCGTCGTTACACCGGATGGGG
ACGTCTCTCCCGTAAGCTCATCAACGGAATCCGTGACAAGCAATCCGGAAAGACCATCCTCGACTTCCTC
AAGTCCGACGGATTCGCCAACCGTAACTTCATGCAACTCATCCACGACGACTCCCTCACCTTCAAGGTAA
GTTTAAACAGTTCGGTACTAACTAACCATACATATTTAAATTTTCAGGAGGACATCCAAAAGGCCCAAGT
CTCCGGACAAGGAGACTCCCTCCACGAGCACATCGCCAACCTCGCCGGATCCCCAGCCATCAAGAAGGGA
ATCCTCCAAACCGTCAAGGTCGTCGACGAGCTCGTCAAGGTCATGGGACGTCACAAGCCAGAGAACATCG
TCATCGAGATGGCCCGTGAGAACCAAACCACCCAAAAGGGACAAAAGAACTCCCGTGAGCGTATGAAGCG
TATCGAGGAGGGAATCAAGGAGCTCGGATCCCAAATCCTCAAGGAGCACCCAGTCGAGAACACCCAACTC
CAAAACGAGAAGCTCTACCTCTACTACCTCCAAAACGGACGTGACATGTACGTCGACCAAGAGCTCGACA
TCAACCGTCTCTCCGACTACGACGTCGACCACATCGTCCCACAATCCTTCCTCAAGGACGACTCCATCGA
CAACAAGGTCCTCACCCGTTCCGACAAGAACCGTGGAAAGTCCGACAACGTCCCATCCGAGGAGGTCGTC
AAGAAGATGAAGAACTACTGGCGTCAACTCCTCAACGCCAAGCTCATCACCCAACGTAAGTTCGACAACC
TCACCAAGGCTGAGCGTGGAGGACTCTCCGAGCTCGACAAGGCCGGATTCATCAAGCGTCAACTCGTCGA
GACCCGTCAAATCACCAAGCACGTCGCCCAAATCCTCGACTCCCGTATGAACACCAAGTACGACGAGAAC
GACAAGCTCATCCGTGAGGTCAAGGTCATCACCCTCAAGTCCAAGCTCGTCTCCGACTTCCGTAAGGACT
TCCAATTCTACAAGGTCCGTGAGATCAACAACTACCACCACGCCCACGACGCCTACCTCAACGCCGTAGT
AGGAACCGCCCTCATCAAGAAGTACCCAAAGCTCGAGTCCGAGTTCGTCTACGGAGACTACAAGGTCTAC
GACGTCCGTAAGATGATCGCCAAGTCCGAGCAAGAGATCGGAAAGGCCACCGCCAAGTACTTCTTCTACT
CCAACATCATGAACTTCTTCAAGGTAAGTTTAAACATGATTTTACTAACTAACTAATCTGATTTAAATTT
TCAGACCGAGATCACCCTCGCCAACGGAGAGATCCGTAAGCGTCCACTCATCGAGACCAACGGAGAGACC
GGAGAGATCGTCTGGGACAAGGGACGTGACTTCGCCACAGTCCGTAAGGTCCTCTCCATGCCACAAGTCA
ACATCGTCAAGAAGACCGAGGTCCAAACCGGAGGATTCTCCAAGGAGTCCATCCTCCCAAAGCGTAACTC
CGACAAGCTCATCGCCCGTAAGAAGGACTGGGACCCAAAGAAGTACGGAGGATTCGACTCCCCAACCGTC
GCCTACTCCGTCCTCGTCGTCGCCAAGGTCGAGAAGGGAAAGTCCAAGAAGCTCAAGTCCGTCAAGGAGC
TCCTCGGAATCACCATCATGGAGCGTTCCTCCTTCGAGAAGAACCCAATCGACTTCCTCGAGGCCAAGGG
ATACAAGGAGGTCAAGAAGGACCTCATCATCAAGCTCCCAAAGTACTCCCTCTTCGAGCTCGAGAACGGA
CGTAAGCGTATGCTCGCCTCCGCCGGAGAGCTCCAAAAGGGAAACGAGCTCGCCCTCCCATCCAAGTACG
TCAACTTCCTCTACCTCGCCTCCCACTACGAGAAGCTCAAGGGATCCCCAGAGGACAACGAGCAAAAGCA
ACTCTTCGTCGAGCAACACAAGCACTACCTCGACGAGATCATCGAGCAAATCTCCGAGTTCTCCAAGCGT
GTCATCCTCGCCGACGCCAACCTCGACAAGGTCCTCTCCGCCTACAACAAGCACCGTGACAAGCCAATCC
GTGAGCAAGCCGAGAACATCATCCACCTCTTCACCCTCACCAACCTCGGAGCCCCAGCCGCCTTCAAGTA
CTTCGACACCACCATCGACCGTAAGCGTTACACCTCCACCAAGGAGGTCCTCGACGCCACCCTCATCCAC
CAATCCATCACCGGACTCTACGAGACCCGTATCGACCTCTCCCAACTCGGAGGAGACGGAGGATCCGGAC
CACCAAAGAAGAAGCGTAAGGTCTACCCATACGACGTCCCAGACTACGCCTAAACTAGTGATAAATGCAA
AATCCTTTCAAGCATTCCCTTCTTCTCTATCACTCTTCTTTCTTTTTGTCAAAAAATTCTCTCGCTAATT
TATTTGCTTTTTTAATGTTATTATTTTATGACTTTTTATAGTCACTGAAAAGTTTGCATCTGAGTGAAGT
GAATGCTATCAAAATGTGATTCTGTCTGATGTACTTTCACAATCTCTCTTCAATTCCATTTTGAAGTGCT
TTAAACCCGAAAGGTTGAGAAAAATGCGAGCGCTCAAATATTTGTATTGTGTTCGTTGAGTGACCCAACA
AAAAGAGGAAACTTTATTGTGCCGCCAAGAAAAAAGTCTCACAACTTTATTATACATAGTTGATAATTCA
CTGGCCGTCGTTTTACAACGTCGTGACTGGGAAAACCAAAAAAAACTAGCAATAAAGGAATAAAAAACTG
TACACCTTAAAGGCGCACACTCTGTTTTGCAAATTTTATTTTTAGTTGTGAATTTTCTGCTGAGACCTGA
AAATAGCAACTTTAGTACTACTATAATTTGTCAACCTTTTCAAAAAAAGCATGCAATTTTTGAGAAACTC
TTATAAAAGCTATTATTAAAAAAACACCTTTTTTCCAAAATTATTCCACAAAAAATATGTTATGAAATGC
CTACACCCTCTCACACACACTCTTTATACTACTCTGTCAAACTCACGAGATGTCTGCCGCCTCTTGTGTT
GCCCCTATATAAACACCTCCTATTGCGAGATGTCTTGATGAATAACTTGATGAACATGTTTAAGAGCTAT
GCTGGAAACAGCATAGCAAGTTTAAATAAGGCTAGTCCGTTATCAACTTGAAAAAGTGGCACCGAGTCGG
TGCTTTTTTTTGTGAAATTTCTGGCGTAATAGCGAAGAGGCCCGCACCGATCGCCCTTCCCAACAGTTGC
GCAGCCTGAATGGCGAATGGCGCCTGATGCGGTATTTTCTCCTTACGCATCTGTGCGGTATTTCACACCG
CATATGGTGCACTCTCAGTGCAATCTGCTCTGATGCCGCATAGTTAAGCCAGCCCCGACACCCGCCAACA
CCCGCTGACGCGCCCTGACGGGCTTGTCTGCTCCCGGCATCCGCTTACAGACAAGCTGTGACCGTCTCCG
GGAGCTGCATGTGTCAGAGGTTTTCACCGTCATCACCGAAACGCGCGAGACGAAAGGGCCTCGTGATACG
CCTATTTTTATAGGTTAATGTCATGATAATAATGGTTTCTTAGACGTCAGGTGGCACTTTTCGGGGAAAT
GTGCGCGGAACCCCTATTTGTTTATTTTTCTAAATACATTCAAATATGTATCCGCTCATGAGACAATAAC
CCTGATAAATGCTTCAATAATATTGAAAAAGGAAGAGTATGAGTATTCAACATTTCCGTGTCGCCCTTAT
TCCCTTTTTTGCGGCATTTTGCCTTCCTGTTTTTGCTCACCCAGAAACGCTGGTGAAAGTAAAAGATGCT
GAAGATCAGTTGGGTGCACGAGTGGGTTACATCGAACTGGATCTCAACAGCGGTAAGATCCTTGAGAGTT
TTCGCCCCGAAGAACGTTTTCCAATG
Features (pLannotate 1.2.2; 14 found; start..end, strand, type, name):
    834..1422    +  rep_origin     ori: high-copy-number ColE1/pMB1/pBR322/pUC origin of replication
   1604..1624    +  protein_bind   attB4: mutant version of attB; core recombination site for the Gateway® BP reaction BP Clonase™
   1625..2224    +  promoter       eft-3 promoter: eft-3; promoter for the C. elegans elongation factor 1α gene (Mitrovich and Anderson, 2000)
   2241..6497    +  CDS            Cas9: S. pyogenes Cas9, codon optimized for C. elegans with synthetic introns
   6575..6898    +  terminator     tbb-2 terminator: tbb-2; transcription terminator for the C. elegans tubulin beta-2 gene
   6902..6922    -  protein_bind   attB3: mutant version of attB; core recombination site for the Gateway® BP reaction BP Clonase™
   6926..6967    +  CDS            lacZα (fragment): LacZα fragment of β-galactosidase; lacZ fragment
   6967..7316    +  promoter       CeU6 promoter: promoter for the C. elegans R07E5.16 U6 snRNA gene (Dickinson et al., 2013)
   7356..7423    +  misc_RNA       tracrRNA (fragment): trans-activating CRISPR RNA for the Streptococcus pyogenes CRISPR/Cas9 system
   7441..7507    +  CDS            lacZα (fragment): LacZα fragment of β-galactosidase; lacZ fragment
   7513..7612    -  misc_feature   bom (fragment): basis of mobility region from pBR322
   7714..7749    -  CDS            rop (fragment): Rop protein, which maintains plasmids at low copy number; rop
   7844..7948    +  promoter       AmpR promoter: bla
   7949..663     +  CDS            AmpR (across the origin): β-lactamase; bla; confers resistance to ampicillin, carbenicillin, and related antibiotics
