[The description below was written by a language model from this plasmid's Addgene catalogue record and pLannotate feature annotations shown in this document.]
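Description:
pJW1285 is an 8,146 bp all-in-one CRISPR/Cas9 plasmid for expression in Caenorhabditis elegans. It was derived from the backbone pJW1219 by swapping the guide target sequence for one directed at the pha-1 locus near the e2123 allele. It is maintained in E. coli as a high-copy plasmid through a ColE1/pUC-type origin and is selected with ampicillin via the β-lactamase gene and its native promoter. Short lacZα, bom and rop fragments and flanking Gateway attB4 and attB3 sites are remnants of the vector's assembly history rather than functional parts.

The plasmid carries two expression units. In the first, the eft-3 (elongation factor 1α) promoter drives Streptococcus pyogenes Cas9 that has been codon-optimized for C. elegans and contains synthetic introns, with the tbb-2 terminator downstream. In the second, a C. elegans U6 snRNA promoter (R07E5.16), a Pol III promoter suited to small untranslated RNAs, transcribes the 123 bp synthetic sgRNA(F+E). The "F+E" name denotes a modified guide scaffold, which probably explains why the automated annotation recognises only a partial tracrRNA match.

A single plasmid therefore supplies both the nuclease and the guide. The stated purpose is co-conversion. Cutting pha-1 near the e2123 allele, a lethal mutation according to the associated publication title, allows repair of that locus to serve as a selectable marker. This enriches for animals in which Cas9 was active and which are therefore more likely to carry a desired edit at a second, unselected locus. The record does not describe the repair template or the guide for the second locus, which would be provided separately.
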