Addgene plasmid #61252: pJW1285
Purpose: CRISPR/Cas9 plasmid with sgRNA(F+E) targeting pha-1; for co-conversion in C. elegans
Depositing lab: Jordan Ward. Depositing organization: University of California, San Francisco (UCSF). Publication: Rapid and Precise Engineering of the Caenorhabditis elegans Genome with Lethal Mutation Co-conversion and Inactivation of NHEJ Repair. Ward JD. Genetics. 2014 Dec 9. pii: genetics.114.172361. 10.1534/genetics.114.172361 PubMed 25491644.
Backbone
  Vector backbone: pJW1219
  Backbone manufacturer: Jordan Ward
  Backbone size w/o insert (bp): 8146
  Total vector size (bp): 8146
  Modifications to backbone: Replaced the sgRNA target sequence in the backbone with a sequence targeting the pha-1 locus near the e2123 allele.
  Vector type: Worm Expression, CRISPR
Growth in bacteria
  Bacterial resistance: Ampicillin, 100 μg/mL
  Growth temperature: 37°C
  Growth strain: DH5alpha
  Copy number: High Copy
Gene/Insert
  Gene/Insert name: sgRNA(F+E) targeting pha-1
  Species: Synthetic
  Insert size (bp): 123
Terms and licenses: Academic/Nonprofit Terms; Industry Terms: Not Available to Industry
Depositor comments: Target sequence: atgaataacttgatgaacat
How to cite: pJW1285 was a gift from Jordan Ward (Addgene plasmid # 61252 ; http://n2t.net/addgene:61252 ; RRID:Addgene_61252)
