>Addgene plasmid #61252 | pJW1285 | addgene partial sequence | sequence record 101173 | M13-Rev 5'-CAGGAAACAGCTATGACC-3'
GTTGGCACCTTTGGTCTTTTATTGTCAACTTCCATTGGTTCTTCCATTGTTTCTGTTAAATTAATGAATT
TTTCATAAAATAAAGACATTATACAATATAAAAATGAAGAATTTATTGAAAATAAACTGCCAGAGAGAAA
AAGTATGCAACACTCCCGCCGAGAGTGTTTGAAATGGTGTACGGTACATTTTCGTGCTAGGAGTTAGATG
TGCAGGCAGCAACGAGAGGGGGAGAGATTTTTTTGGGCCTTGTGAAATTAACGTGAGTTTTCTGGTCATC
TGACTAATCATGTTGGTTTTTTGTTGGTTTATTTTGTTTTTATCTTTGTTTTTATCCAGATTAGGAAATT
TAAATTTTATGAATTTATAATGAGGTCAAACATTCAGTCCCAGCGTTTTTCCTGTTCTCACTGTTTAGTC
GAATTTTTATTTTAGGCTTTCAACAAATGTTCTAACTGTCTTATTTGTGACCTCACTTTTTATATTTTTT
TAATTTTTAAAAATATTAGAAGTTTCTAGGATAATTTTTTCGACTTTTATTCTCTCTACCGTCCGCACTC
TTCTTACTTTTAAATTAAATTGTTTTTTTTTCAGTTGGGAAACACTTTGCTCTAGAAAAAATGGACAAAA
AATACAGCATCGGCCTTGACATCGGAACGAACTCCGTCGGATGGGCCGTCATCACCGACGAGTACAAGGT
CCCATCCAAGAAGTTCAAGGTCCTCGGAAACACCGACCGTCACTCCATCAAGAAGAACCTCATCGGAGCC
CTCCTCTTCGACTCCGGAGAGACCGCCGAGGCCACCCGTCTCAAGCGTACCGCCCGTCGTCGTTACACCC
GTCGTAAGAACCGTATCTGCTACCTCCAAGAGATCTTCTCCAACGA
