>Addgene plasmid #61252 | pJW1285 | addgene partial sequence | sequence record 101184 | pQE promoter 5'-CCCGAAAAGTGCCACCTG-3'
AATAGGCGTATCACGAGGCCCTTTCGTCTCGCGCGTTTCGGTGATGACGGTGAAAACCTCTGACACATGC
AGCTCCCGGAGACGGTCACAGCTTGTCTGTAAGCGGATGCCGGGAGCAGACAAGCCCGTCAGGGCGCGTC
AGCGGGTGTTGGCGGGTGTCGGGGCTGGCTTAACTATGCGGCATCAGAGCAGATTGCACTGAGAGTGCAC
CATATGCGGTGTGAAATACCGCACAGATGCGTAAGGAGAAAATACCGCATCAGGCGCCATTCGCCATTCA
GGCTGCGCAACTGTTGGGAAGGGCGATCGGTGCGGGCCTCTTCGCTATTACGCCAGAAATTTCACAAAAA
AAAGCACCGACTCGGTGCCACTTTTTCAAGTTGATAACGGACTAGCCTTATTTAAACTTGCTATGCTGTT
TCCAGCATAGCTCTTAAACATGTTCATCAAGTTATTCATCAAGACATCTCGCAATAGGAGGTGTTTATAT
AGGGGCAACACAAGAGGCGGCAGACATCTCGTGAGTTTGACAGAGTAGTATAAAGAGTGTGTGTGAGAGG
GTGTAGGCATTTCATAACATATTTTTTGTGGAATAATTTTGGAAAAAAGGTGTTTTTTTAATAATAGCTT
TTATAAGAGTTTCTCAAAAATTGCATGCTTTTTTTGAAAAGGTTGACAAATTATAGTAGTACTAAAGTTG
CTATTTTCAGGTCTCAGCAGAAAATTCACAACTAAAAATAAAATTTGCAAAACAGAGTGTGCGCCTTTAA
GGTGTACAGTTTTTTATTCCTTTATTGCTAGTTTT
