>Addgene plasmid #61252 | pJW1285 | addgene partial sequence | sequence record 101236 | M13-F20 5'-TGTAAAACGACGGCCAGT-3'
TTTCTTGGCGGCACAATAAAGTTTCCTCTTTTTGTTGGGTCACTCAACGAACACAATACAAATATTTGAG
CGCTCGCATTTTTCTCAACCTTTCGGGTTTAAAGCACTTCAAAATGGAATTGAAGAGAGATTGTGAAAGT
ACATCAGACAGAATCACATTTTGATAGCATTCACTTCACTCAGATGCAAACTTTTCAGTGACTATAAAAA
GTCATAAAATAATAACATTAAAAAAGCAAATAAATTAGCGAGAGAATTTTTTGACAAAAAGAAAGAAGAG
TGATAGAGAAGAAGGGAATGCTTGAAAGGATTTTGCATTTATCACTAGTTTAGGCGTAGTCTGGGACGTC
GTATGGGTAGACCTTACGCTTCTTCTTTGGTGGTCCGGATCCTCCGTCTCCTCCGAGTTGGGAGAGGTCG
ATACGGGTCTCGTAGAGTCCGGTGATGGATTGGTGGATGAGGGTGGCGTCGAGGACCTCCTTGGTGGAGG
TGTAACGCTTACGGTCGATGGTGGTGTCGAAGTACTTGAAGGCGGCTGGGGCTCCGAGGTTGGTGAGGGT
GAAGAGGTGGATGATGTTCTCGGCTTGCTCACGGATTGGCTTGTCACGGTGCTTGTTGTAGGCGGAGAGG
ACCTTGTCGAGGTTGGCGTCGGCGAGGATGACACGCTTGGAGAACTCGGAGATTTGCTCGATGATCTCGT
CGAGGTAGTGCTTGTGTTGCTCGACGAAGAGTTGCTTTTGCTCGTTGTCCTCTGGGGATCCCTTGAGCTT
CTCGTAGTGGGAGGCGAGGTAGAGGAAGTTGACGTACTTGGATGGGAGGGCGAGCTCGTTTCCCTTTTGG
AGCTCTCCGGCGGAGGCGAGCATACGCTTACGTCCGTTCTCGAGCTCGAA
